>Addgene plasmid #141190 | pcDNA4/TO/GFP-TTP | addgene full sequence | sequence record 299557 | Addgene NGS Result
GACGGATCGGGAGATCTCCCGATCCCCTATGGTGCACTCTCAGTACAATCTGCTCTGATGCCGCATAGTT
AAGCCAGTATCTGCTCCCTGCTTGTGTGTTGGAGGTCGCTGAGTAGTGCGCGAGCAAAATTTAAGCTACA
ACAAGGCAAGGCTTGACCGACAATTGCATGAAGAATCTGCTTAGGGTTAGGCGTTTTGCGCTGCTTCGCG
ATGTACGGGCCAGATATACGCGTTGACATTGATTATTGACTAGTTATTAATAGTAATCAATTACGGGGTC
ATTAGTTCATAGCCCATATATGGAGTTCCGCGTTACATAACTTACGGTAAATGGCCCGCCTGGCTGACCG
CCCAACGACCCCCGCCCATTGACGTCAATAATGACGTATGTTCCCATAGTAACGCCAATAGGGACTTTCC
ATTGACGTCAATGGGTGGAGTATTTACGGTAAACTGCCCACTTGGCAGTACATCAAGTGTATCATATGCC
AAGTACGCCCCCTATTGACGTCAATGACGGTAAATGGCCCGCCTGGCATTATGCCCAGTACATGACCTTA
TGGGACTTTCCTACTTGGCAGTACATCTACGTATTAGTCATCGCTATTACCATGGTGATGCGGTTTTGGC
AGTACATCAATGGGCGTGGATAGCGGTTTGACTCACGGGGATTTCCAAGTCTCCACCCCATTGACGTCAA
TGGGAGTTTGTTTTGGCACCAAAATCAACGGGACTTTCCAAAATGTCGTAACAACTCCGCCCCATTGACG
CAAATGGGCGGTAGGCGTGTACGGTGGGAGGTCTATATAAGCAGAGCTCTCCCTATCAGTGATAGAGATC
TCCCTATCAGTGATAGAGATCGTCGACGAGCTCGTTTAGTGAACCGTCAGATCGCCTGGAGACGCCATCC
ACGCTGTTTTGACCTCCATAGAAGACACCGGGACCGATCCAGCCTCCGGACTCTAGCGTTTAAACTTAAG
CTTATGGTGAGCAAGGGCGAGGAGCTGTTCACCGGGGTGGTGCCCATCCTGGTCGAGCTGGACGGCGACG
TAAACGGCCACAAGTTCAGCGTGTCCGGCGAGGGCGAGGGCGATGCCACCTACGGCAAGCTGACCCTGAA
GTTCATCTGCACCACCGGCAAGCTGCCCGTGCCCTGGCCCACCCTCGTGACCACCCTGACCTACGGCGTG
CAGTGCTTCAGCCGCTACCCCGACCACATGAAGCAGCACGACTTCTTCAAGTCCGCCATGCCCGAAGGCT
ACGTCCAGGAGCGCACCATCTTCTTCAAGGACGACGGCAACTACAAGACCCGCGCCGAGGTGAAGTTCGA
GGGCGACACCCTGGTGAACCGCATCGAGCTGAAGGGCATCGACTTCAAGGAGGACGGCAACATCCTGGGG
CACAAGCTGGAGTACAACTACAACAGCCACAACGTCTATATCATGGCCGACAAGCAGAAGAACGGCATCA
AGGTGAACTTCAAGATCCGCCACAACATCGAGGACGGCAGCGTGCAGCTCGCCGACCACTACCAGCAGAA
CACCCCCATCGGCGACGGCCCCGTGCTGCTGCCCGACAACCACTACCTGAGCACCCAGTCCGCCCTGAGC
AAAGACCCCAACGAGAAGCGCGATCACATGGTCCTGCTGGAGTTCGTGACCGCCGCCGGGATCACTCTCG
GCATGGACGAGCTGTACGGTACCGAGCTCGGATCTACAAGTTTGTACAAAAAAGCAGGCTCCACCATGGA
TCTGACTGCCATCTACGAGAGCCTCCTGTCGCTGAGCCCTGACGTGCCCGTGCCATCCGACCATGGAGGG
ACTGAGTCCAGCCCAGGCTGGGGCTCCTCGGGACCCTGGAGCCTGAGCCCCTCCGACTCCAGCCCGTCTG
GGGTCACCTCCCGCCTGCCTGGCCGCTCCACCAGCCTAGTGGAGGGCCGCAGCTGTGGCTGGGTGCCCCC
ACCCCCTGGCTTCGCACCGCTGGCTCCCCGCCTGGGCCCTGAGCTGTCACCCTCACCCACTTCGCCCACT
GCAACCTCCACCACCCCCTCGCGCTACAAGACTGAGCTATGTCGGACCTTCTCAGAGAGTGGGCGCTGCC
GCTACGGGGCCAAGTGCCAGTTTGCCCATGGCCTGGGCGAGCTGCGCCAGGCCAATCGCCACCCCAAATA
CAAGACGGAACTCTGTCACAAGTTCTACCTCCAGGGCCGCTGCCCCTACGGCTCTCGCTGCCACTTCATC
CACAACCCTAGCGAAGACCTGGCGGCCCCGGGCCACCCTCCTGTGCTTCGCCAGAGCATCAGCTTCTCCG
GCCTGCCCTCTGGCCGCCGGACCTCACCACCACCACCAGGCCTGGCCGGCCCTTCCCTGTCCTCCAGCTC
CTTCTCGCCCTCCAGCTCCCCACCACCACCTGGGGACCTTCCACTGTCACCCTCTGCCTTCTCTGCTGCC
CCTGGCACCCCCCTGGCTCGAAGAGACCCCACCCCAGTCTGTTGCCCCTCCTGCCGAAGGGCCACTCCTA
TCAGCGTCTGGGGGCCCTTGGGTGGCCTGGTTCGGACCCCCTCTGTACAGTCCCTGGGATCCGACCCTGA
TGAATATGCCAGCAGCGGCAGCAGCCTGGGGGGCTCTGACTCTCCCGTCTTCGAGGCGGGAGTTTTTGCA
CCACCCCAGCCCGTGGCAGCCCCCCGGCGACTCCCCATCTTCAATCGCATCTCTGTTTCTGAGTGGATCC
ACCCAGCTTTCTTGTACAAAGTGGTAGATCCACTAGTCCAGTGTGGTGGAATTCTGCAGATATCCAGCAC
AGTGGCGGCCGCTCGAGTCTAGAGGGCCCGTTTAAACCCGCTGATCAGCCTCGACTGTGCCTTCTAGTTG
CCAGCCATCTGTTGTTTGCCCCTCCCCCGTGCCTTCCTTGACCCTGGAAGGTGCCACTCCCACTGTCCTT
TCCTAATAAAATGAGGAAATTGCATCGCATTGTCTGAGTAGGTGTCATTCTATTCTGGGGGGTGGGGTGG
GGCAGGACAGCAAGGGGGAGGATTGGGAAGACAATAGCAGGCATGCTGGGGATGCGGTGGGCTCTATGGC
TTCTGAGGCGGAAAGAACCAGCTGGGGCTCTAGGGGGTATCCCC
[124 nt withheld, positions 3125-3248]
C
[91 nt withheld, positions 3250-3340]
A
[49 nt withheld, positions 3342-3390]
CCTTTGACGTTGGAGTCCACGTTCTTT
[37 nt withheld, positions 3418-3454]
ACCCTATCTCGGTCTATTCTTTTGATTTATAAGGGATTTTGCCGATTTCGGCCTATTGGTTAAAAAATGA
GCTGATTTAACAAAAATTTAACGCGAATTAATTCTGTGGAATGTGTGTCAGTTAGGGTGTGGAAAGTCCC
CAGGCTCCCCAGCAGGCAGAAGTATGCAAAGCATGCATCTCAATTAGTCAGCAACCAGGTGTGGAAAGTC
CCCAGGCTCCCCAGCAGGCAGAAGTATGCAAAGCATGCATCTCAATTAGTCAGCAACCATAGTCCCGCCC
CTAACTCCGCCCATCCCGCCCCTAACTCCGCCCAGTTCCGCCCATTCTCCGCCCCATGGCTGACTAATTT
TTTTTATTTATGCAGAGGCCGAGGCCGCCTCTGCCTCTGAGCTATTCCAGAAGTAGTGAGGAGGCTTTTT
TGGAGGCCTAGGCTTTTGCAAAAAGCTCCCGGGAGCTTGTATATCCATTTTCGGATCTGATCAGCACGTG
TTGACAATTAATCATCGGCATAGTATATCGGCATAGTATAATACGACAAGGTGAGGAACTAAACCATGGC
CAAGTTGACCAGTGCCGTTCCGGTGCTCACCGCGCGCGACGTCGCCGGAGCGGTCGAGTTCTGGACCGAC
CGGCTCGGGTTCTCCCGGGACTTCGTGGAGGACGACTTCGCCGGTGTGGTCCGGGACGACGTGACCCTGT
TCATCAGCGCGGTCCAGGACCAGGTGGTGCCGGACAACACCCTGGCCTGGGTGTGGGTGCGCGGCCTGGA
CGAGCTGTACGCCGAGTGGTCGGAGGTCGTGTCCACGAACTTCCGGGACGCCTCCGGGCCGGCCATGACC
GAGATCGGCGAGCAGCCGTGGGGGCGGGAGTTCGCCCTGCGCGACCCGGCCGGCAACTGCGTGCACTTCG
TGGCCGAGGAGCAGGACTGACACGTGCTACGAGATTTCGATTCCACCGCCGCCTTCTATGAAAGGTTGGG
CTTCGGAATCGTTTTCCGGGACGCCGGCTGGATGATCCTCCAGCGCGGGGATCTCATGCTGGAGTTCTTC
GCCCACCCCAACTTGTTTATTGCAGCTTATAATGGTTACAAATAAAGCAATAGCATCACAAATTTCACAA
ATAAAGCATTTTTTTCACTGCATTCTAGTTGTGGTTTGTCCAAACTCATCAATGTATCTTATCATGTCTG
TATACCGTCGACCTCTAGCTAGAGCTTGGCGTAATCATGGTCATAGCTGTTTCCTGTGTGAAATTGTTAT
CCGCTCACAATTCCACACAACATACGAGCCGGAAGCATAAAGTGTAAAGCCTGGGGTGCCTAATGAGTGA
GCTAACTCACATTAATTGCGTTGCGCTCACTGCCCGCTTTCCAGTCGGGAAACCTGTCGTGCCAGCTGCA
TTAATGAATCGGCCAACGCGCGGGGAGAGGCGGTTTGCGTATTGGGCGCTCTTCCGCTTCCTCGCTCACT
GACTCGCTGCGCTCGGTCGTTCGGCTGCGGCGAGCGGTATCAGCTCACTCAAAGGCGGTAATACGGTTAT
CCACAGAATCAGGGGATAACGCAGGAAAGAACATGTGAGCAAAAGGCCAGCAAAAGGCCAGGAACCGTAA
AAAGGCCGCGTTGCTGGCGTTTTTCCATAGGCTCCGCCCCCCTGACGAGCATCACAAAAATCGACGCTCA
AGTCAGAGGTGGCGAAACCCGACAGGACTATAAAGATACCAGGCGTTTCCCCCTGGAAGCTCCCTCGTGC
GCTCTCCTGTTCCGACCCTGCCGCTTACCGGATACCTGTCCGCCTTTCTCCCTTCGGGAAGCGTGGCGCT
TTCTCATAGCTCACGCTGTAGGTATCTCAGTTCGGTGTAGGTCGTTCGCTCCAAGCTGGGCTGTGTGCAC
GAACCCCCCGTTCAGCCCGACCGCTGCGCCTTATCCGGTAACTATCGTCTTGAGTCCAACCCGGTAAGAC
ACGACTTATCGCCACTGGCAGCAGCCACTGGTAACAGGATTAGCAGAGCGAGGTATGTAGGCGGTGCTAC
AGAGTTCTTGAAGTGGTGGCCTAACTACGGCTACACTAGAAGAACAGTATTTGGTATCTGCGCTCTGCTG
AAGCCAGTTACCTTCGGAAAAAGAGTTGGTAGCTCTTGATCCGGCAAACAAACCACCGCTGGTAGCGGTG
GTTTTTTTGTTTGCAAGCAGCAGATTACGCGCAGAAAAAAAGGATCTCAAGAAGATCCTTTGATCTTTTC
TACGGGGTCTGACGCTCAGTGGAACGAAAACTCACGTTAAGGGATTTTGGTCATGAGATTATCAAAAAGG
ATCTTCACCTAGATCCTTTTAAATTAAAAATGAAGTTTTAAATCAATCTAAAGTATATATGAGTAAACTT
GGTCTGACAGTTACCAATGCTTAATCAGTGAGGCACCTATCTCAGCGATCTGTCTATTTCGTTCATCCAT
AGTTGCCTGACTCCCCGTCGTGTAGATAACTACGATACGGGAGGGCTTACCATCTGGCCCCAGTGCTGCA
ATGATACCGCGAGACCCACGCTCACCGGCTCCAGATTTATCAGCAATAAACCAGCCAGCCGGAAGGGCCG
AGCGCAGAAGTGGTCCTGCAACTTTATCCGCCTCCATCCAGTCTATTAATTGTTGCCGGGAAGCTAGAGT
AAGTAGTTCGCCAGTTAATAGTTTGCGCAACGTTGTTGCCATTGCTACAGGCATCGTGGTGTCACGCTCG
TCGTTTGGTATGGCTTCATTCAGCTCCGGTTCCCAACGATCAAGGCGAGTTACATGATCCCCCATGTTGT
GCAAAAAAGCGGTTAGCTCCTTCGGTCCTCCGATCGTTGTCAGAAGTAAGTTGGCCGCAGTGTTATCACT
CATGGTTATGGCAGCACTGCATAATTCTCTTACTGTCATGCCATCCGTAAGATGCTTTTCTGTGACTGGT
GAGTACTCAACCAAGTCATTCTGAGAATAGTGTATGCGGCGACCGAGTTGCTCTTGCCCGGCGTCAATAC
GGGATAATACCGCGCCACATAGCAGAACTTTAAAAGTGCTCATCATTGGAAAACGTTCTTCGGGGCGAAA
ACTCTCAAGGATCTTACCGCTGTTGAGATCCAGTTCGATGTAACCCACTCGTGCACCCAACTGATCTTCA
GCATCTTTTACTTTCACCAGCGTTTCTGGGTGAGCAAAAACAGGAAGGCAAAATGCCGCAAAAAAGGGAA
TAAGGGCGACACGGAAATGTTGAATACTCATACTCTTCCTTTTTCAATATTATTGAAGCATTTATCAGGG
TTATTGTCTCATGAGCGGATACATATTTGAATGTATTTAGAAAAATAAACAAATAGGGGTTCCGCGCACA
TTTCCCCGAAAAGTGCCACCTGACGTC
Features (pLannotate 1.2.2; 25 found; start..end, strand, type, name):
     28..80      -  misc_feature   bom (fragment): basis of mobility region from pBR322
    235..614     +  enhancer       CMV enhancer: human cytomegalovirus immediate early enhancer
    615..818     +  promoter       CMV promoter: human cytomegalovirus (CMV) immediate early promoter
    820..839     +  promoter       PLtetO-1 promoter (fragment): modified phage lambda PL promoter with tet operator sites (Lutz and Bujard, 1997)
    841..860     +  promoter       PLtetO-1 promoter (fragment): modified phage lambda PL promoter with tet operator sites (Lutz and Bujard, 1997)
    868..901     +  promoter       TRE3GV promoter (fragment): 3rd-generation Tet-responsive promoter that can be activated by binding of Tet-On® 3G, optimized for retroviral and lentiviral vectors
    984..1697    +  CDS            EGFP: EGFP is a basic (constitutively fluorescent) green fluorescent protein published in 1996, derived from Aequorea victoria. It is reported to be a rapidly-maturing weak dimer with moderate acid sensitivity.
   1716..1740    +  protein_bind   attB1: mutant version of attB; recombination site for the Gateway® BP reaction BP Clonase™
   1746..2723    +  CDS            ZFP36: TTP_HUMAN - Also known as G0S24, NUP475 From Homo sapiens (Human).
   2731..2755    -  protein_bind   attB2: mutant version of attB; recombination site for the Gateway® BP reaction BP Clonase™
   2855..3079    +  polyA_signal   bGH poly(A) signal: bovine growth hormone polyadenylation signal
   3083..3104    +  promoter       SV40 promoter (fragment): SV40 enhancer and early promoter
   3125..3553    +  rep_origin     f1 ori (sequence partly withheld): f1 bacteriophage origin of replication; arrow indicates direction of (+) strand synthesis
   3567..3896    +  promoter       SV40 promoter: SV40 enhancer and early promoter
   3944..3991    +  promoter       EM7 promoter: synthetic bacterial promoter&nbsp
   4010..4384    +  CDS            BleoR: antibiotic-binding protein; Sh ble from Streptoalloteichus hindustanus; confers resistance to bleomycin, phleomycin, and Zeocin™
   4394..4519    +  CDS            ble (fragment): BLE_KLEPN - Experimental evidence at protein level: Swiss-Prot protein existence level 1. Binding protein with a strong affinity to the bleomycin family of antibiotics. Binds to CL990; an antimitotic-antibiotic compound. From Klebsiella pneumoniae.
   4514..4635    +  polyA_signal   SV40 poly(A) signal: SV40 polyadenylation signal
   4708..4724    -  protein_bind   lac operator: The lac repressor binds to the lac operator to inhibit transcription in E. coli. This inhibition can be relieved by adding lactose or isopropyl-β-D-thiogalactopyranoside (IPTG). lac repressor encoded by lacI
   4732..4762    -  promoter       lac promoter: promoter for the E. coli lac operon
   4777..4798    -  protein_bind   CAP binding site: CAP binding activates transcription in the presence of cAMP. E. coli catabolite activator protein
   4811..4903    -  CDS            lacI (fragment): lac repressor; lacI; The lac repressor binds to the lac operator to inhibit transcription in E. coli. This inhibition can be relieved by adding lactose or isopropyl-β-D-thiogalactopyranoside (IPTG).
   5086..5674    -  rep_origin     ori: high-copy-number ColE1/pMB1/pBR322/pUC origin of replication
   5845..6705    -  CDS            AmpR: β-lactamase; bla; confers resistance to ampicillin, carbenicillin, and related antibiotics
   6706..6810    -  promoter       AmpR promoter: bla
