[The description below was written by a language model from this plasmid's Addgene catalogue record and pLannotate feature annotations shown in this document.]
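Description:
pcDNA4/TO/GFP-TTP is a mammalian expression plasmid built on a GFP-bearing derivative of the Invitrogen pcDNA4/TO backbone. It expresses human tristetraprolin (TTP, the mRNA decay activator encoded by ZFP36) as an N-terminal GFP fusion. In bacteria it is maintained at high copy number through a ColE1/pUC-type origin and selected with ampicillin via the β-lactamase gene. An f1 origin is also present. For selection in mammalian cells, the Sh ble gene conferring Zeocin resistance is placed behind both the SV40 early promoter and the bacterial EM7 promoter and is followed by an SV40 polyadenylation signal.

The expression cassette is driven by the CMV immediate-early enhancer and promoter. Two short tet operator matches lie immediately downstream of the promoter; the annotation software labels them as fragments of PLtetO-1 and TRE3G promoters. This is the "TO" arrangement, in which the promoter is constitutively active in ordinary cells but is repressed in cells that express the Tet repressor. Adding tetracycline or doxycycline relieves that repression. The EGFP coding sequence is followed by an attB1 site, the ZFP36 open reading frame, an attB2 site and the bovine growth hormone polyadenylation signal. This layout is consistent with insertion of the gene by Gateway recombination, which leaves the attB1 sequence as a linker between GFP and TTP.

The record states that the plasmid is used to express GFP-TTP in mammalian cells, either transiently or, with Zeocin selection, to derive stable inducible cell lines. The sequenced record is 6,841 nt, somewhat larger than the approximate 6,000 bp total listed in the catalogue.
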