Addgene plasmid #141190: pcDNA4/TO/GFP-TTP
Purpose: Expresses GFP-TTP in mammalian cells, can be used to make inducible cell line
Depositing lab: Simon Bekker-Jensen. Publication: GIGYF1/2-Driven Cooperation between ZNF598 and TTP in Posttranscriptional Regulation of Inflammatory Signaling. Tollenaere MAX, Tiedje C, Rasmussen S, Nielsen JC, Vind AC, Blasius M, Batth TS, Mailand N, Olsen JV, Gaestel M, Bekker-Jensen S. Cell Rep. 2019 Mar 26;26(13):3511-3521.e4. doi: 10.1016/j.celrep.2019.03.006. PubMed 30917308.
Backbone
  Vector backbone: pcDNA4/TO/GFP
  Backbone manufacturer: Invitrogen
  Backbone size w/o insert (bp): 5078
  Total vector size (bp): 6000
  Vector type: Mammalian Expression
  Selectable markers: Zeocin
Growth in bacteria
  Bacterial resistance: Ampicillin, 100 μg/mL
  Growth temperature: 37°C
  Growth strain: DH5alpha
  Copy number: High Copy
Gene/Insert
  Gene/Insert name: TTP (alt names: mRNA decay activator protein ZFP36; Tristetraprolin; Zinc finger protein 36)
  Species: H. sapiens (human)
  Insert size (bp): 1000
  Entrez Gene: ZFP36 (a.k.a. G0S24, GOS24, NUP475, RNF162A, TIS11, TTP, zfp-36)
  Promoter: CMV
  Tag / fusion protein: GFP (N terminal on backbone)
  Cloning method: Gateway Cloning
  Sequencing primers: 5′ EGFP-C; 3′ BGH-rev
Terms and licenses: Academic/Nonprofit Terms; Industry Terms: Not Available to Industry
How to cite: pcDNA4/TO/GFP-TTP was a gift from Simon Bekker-Jensen (Addgene plasmid # 141190 ; http://n2t.net/addgene:141190 ; RRID:Addgene_141190)
